Addgene plasmid #79910: pXL-CAG-ICeuI-sHRPaNRX3beta
Purpose: piggyBac transposon vector, sHRPaNRX3beta
Depositing lab: Joshua Sanes. Depositing organization: Harvard University. Publication: A split horseradish peroxidase for the detection of intercellular protein-protein interactions and sensitive visualization of synapses. Martell JD, Yamagata M, Deerinck TJ, Phan S, Kwa CG, Ellisman MH, Sanes JR, Ting AY. Nat Biotechnol. 2016 May 30. doi: 10.1038/nbt.3563. PubMed 27240195.
Backbone
  Vector backbone: pXL-BacII
  Vector type: Mammalian Expression ; piggyBac
Growth in bacteria
  Bacterial resistance: Ampicillin, 100 μg/mL
  Growth temperature: 37°C
  Growth strain: DH5alpha
  Copy number: High Copy
Gene/Insert
  Gene/Insert name: sHRPaNRX3beta
Terms and licenses: Academic/Nonprofit Terms; Industry Terms: Not Available to Industry
How to cite: pXL-CAG-ICeuI-sHRPaNRX3beta was a gift from Joshua Sanes (Addgene plasmid # 79910 ; http://n2t.net/addgene:79910 ; RRID:Addgene_79910)
