[The description below was written by a language model from this plasmid's Addgene catalogue record and pLannotate feature annotations shown in this document.]
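Description:
pXL-CAG-ICeuI-sHRPaNRX3beta is an 8,486 bp mammalian expression plasmid built on the pXL-BacII piggyBac transposon backbone. It is intended to deliver its cargo into the host genome when a piggyBac transposase is supplied in trans. It is maintained in E. coli through a high-copy ColE1/pUC-type origin and selected with ampicillin via the AmpR (β-lactamase) gene and its own promoter. An f1 phage origin and remnants of a lacZα/lac promoter cloning region are also present. The automated annotation does not call the piggyBac terminal repeats. It does flag short lambda phage-derived fragments on either side of the expression cassette, which are probably stuffer sequence carried in the backbone. The I-CeuI homing endonuclease site implied by the name is likewise not annotated.

The payload is driven by the CAG promoter, composed of the CMV immediate-early enhancer, the chicken β-actin promoter and a chimeric β-actin/β-globin intron, and is terminated by the rabbit β-globin polyadenylation signal. The coding region lies between attB1 and attB2 sites, which suggests it was introduced by Gateway recombination. It encodes a fusion in which a short N-terminal segment of neurexin-3β, presumably including the signal peptide, is followed by a fragment of horseradish peroxidase C1A (the "sHRPa" half of split HRP). A FLAG-type epitope and the remainder of neurexin-3β come next. The best database match for the neurexin sequence is bovine, but the record does not state the species of origin.

According to the associated publication, split HRP fragments displayed on opposing cell surfaces reconstitute peroxidase activity where the partner proteins meet. This allows detection of intercellular protein–protein interactions and sensitive visualization of synapses. This construct supplies the presynaptic neurexin-anchored half, and a complementary fragment would have to come from a separate construct.
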