Features (pLannotate 1.2.2; 24 found; start..end, strand, type, name):
     30..458     -  rep_origin     f1 ori (sequence partly withheld): f1 bacteriophage origin of replication; arrow indicates direction of (+) strand synthesis
    463..618     -  CDS            lacZα (fragment): LacZα fragment of β-galactosidase; lacZ fragment
    620..739     +  CDS            B (fragment): PORTL_LAMBD - Experimental evidence at protein level: Swiss-Prot protein existence level 1. Forms the portal vertex of the capsid (PubMed:6228056, PubMed:6232391). This portal plays critical roles in head assembly, genome packaging, neck/tail attachment, and genome ejection (Probable). The portal protein multimerizes as a single ring-shaped homododecamer arranged around a central channel (PubMed:6232391). Binds to the terminase subunits to form the packaging machine (PubMed:7799432). From Escherichia phage lambda (Bacteriophage lambda).
   1010..1375    +  enhancer       CMV enhancer: human cytomegalovirus immediate early enhancer
   1378..1653    +  promoter       chicken β-actin promoter: No description available
   1654..2662    +  intron         chimeric intron: chimera between introns from chicken β-actin and rabbit β-globin
   2729..2753    +  protein_bind   attB1: mutant version of attB; recombination site for the Gateway® BP reaction BP Clonase™
   2800..2831    +  intron         β-globin intron (fragment): intron from rabbit β-globin gene
   2829..2885    +  CDS            HBB (fragment): HBB_LEPEU - Experimental evidence at protein level: Swiss-Prot protein existence level 1. Involved in oxygen transport from the lung to the various peripheral tissues. From Lepus europaeus (European hare).
   2893..2997    +  CDS            NRXN3 (fragment): NRX3B_BOVIN - Experimental evidence at protein level: Swiss-Prot protein existence level 1. Neuronal cell surface protein that may be involved in cell recognition and cell adhesion. May play a role in angiogenesis (By similarity). From Bos taurus (Bovine).
   2995..3642    +  CDS            PRXC1A (fragment): PER1A_ARMRU - Also known as HPRC1. Experimental evidence at protein level: Swiss-Prot protein existence level 1. Removal of H(2)O(2), oxidation of toxic reductants, biosynthesis and degradation of lignin, suberization, auxin catabolism, response to environmental stresses such as wounding, pathogen attack and oxidative stress. These functions might be dependent on each isozyme/isoform in each plant tissue. From Armoracia rusticana (Horseradish) (Armoracia laphatifolia).
   3661..3681    +  CDS            3xFLAG (fragment): three tandem FLAG® epitope tags
   3688..4923    +  CDS            NRXN3 (fragment): NRX3B_BOVIN - Experimental evidence at protein level: Swiss-Prot protein existence level 1. Neuronal cell surface protein that may be involved in cell recognition and cell adhesion. May play a role in angiogenesis (By similarity). From Bos taurus (Bovine).
   4956..4980    -  protein_bind   attB2: mutant version of attB; recombination site for the Gateway® BP reaction BP Clonase™
   4994..5065    +  CDS            HBB (fragment): HBB_PONPY - Experimental evidence at transcript level: Swiss-Prot protein existence level 2. Involved in oxygen transport from the lung to the various peripheral tissues. From Pongo pygmaeus (Bornean orangutan).
   5136..5191    +  polyA_signal   β-globin poly(A) signal: rabbit β-globin polyadenylation signal (Gil and Proudfoot, 1987)
   5856..6323    +  CDS            B (fragment): PORTL_LAMBD - Experimental evidence at protein level: Swiss-Prot protein existence level 1. Forms the portal vertex of the capsid (PubMed:6228056, PubMed:6232391). This portal plays critical roles in head assembly, genome packaging, neck/tail attachment, and genome ejection (Probable). The portal protein multimerizes as a single ring-shaped homododecamer arranged around a central channel (PubMed:6232391). Binds to the terminase subunits to form the packaging machine (PubMed:7799432). From Escherichia phage lambda (Bacteriophage lambda).
   6361..6377    -  protein_bind   lac operator: The lac repressor binds to the lac operator to inhibit transcription in E. coli. This inhibition can be relieved by adding lactose or isopropyl-β-D-thiogalactopyranoside (IPTG). lac repressor encoded by lacI
   6385..6415    -  promoter       lac promoter: promoter for the E. coli lac operon
   6430..6451    -  protein_bind   CAP binding site: CAP binding activates transcription in the presence of cAMP. E. coli catabolite activator protein
   6464..6556    -  CDS            lacI (fragment): lac repressor; lacI; The lac repressor binds to the lac operator to inhibit transcription in E. coli. This inhibition can be relieved by adding lactose or isopropyl-β-D-thiogalactopyranoside (IPTG).
   6739..7327    -  rep_origin     ori: high-copy-number ColE1/pMB1/pBR322/pUC origin of replication
   7498..8358    -  CDS            AmpR: β-lactamase; bla; confers resistance to ampicillin, carbenicillin, and related antibiotics
   8359..8463    -  promoter       AmpR promoter: bla
>Addgene plasmid #79910 | pXL-CAG-ICeuI-sHRPaNRX3beta | depositor full sequence | sequence record 149914 | pXL-CAG-ICeuI-sHRPaNRX3beta sequence 8486 bps
CTAAATTGTAAGCGTTAATATTTTGTTAAAATTCGCGTTAAATTTTTGTTAAATCAGCTCATTTTTTAAC
CAATAGGCCGAAATCGGCAAAATCCCTTATAAATCAAAAGAATAGACCGAGATAGGGT
[37 nt withheld, positions 129-165]
AAAGAACGTGGACTCCAACGTCAAAGG
[49 nt withheld, positions 193-241]
T
[91 nt withheld, positions 243-333]
G
[124 nt withheld, positions 335-458]
CCCATTCGCCATTCAGGCTGCGCAACTGTTGGGAAGGGCGATCGGTGCGGGCCTCTTCGCTATTACGCCA
GCTGGCGAAAGGGGGATGTGCTGCAAGGCGATTAAGTTGGGTAACGCCAGGGTTTTCCCAGTCACGACGT
TGTAAAACGACGGCCAGTGAGCGCGCCTCGTTCATTCACGTTTTTGAACCCGTGGAGGACGGGCAGACTC
GCGGTGCAAATGTGTTTTACAGCGTGATGGAGCAGATGAAGATGCTCGACACGCTGCAGAACACGCAGCT
AGATTAACCCTAGAAAGATAATCATATTGTGACGTACGTTAAAGATAATCATGCGTAAAATTGACGCATG
TGTTTTATCGGTCTGTATATCGAGGTTTATTTATTAATTTGAATAGATATTAAGTTTTATTATATTTACA
CTTACATACTAATAATAAATTCAACAAACAATTTATTTATGTTTATTTATTTATTAAAAAAAAACAAAAA
CTCAAAATTTCTTCTATAAAGTAACAAAACTTTTATCGAATTCCTGCAGCCCGGGGGATCCACTAGTTAT
TAATAGTAATCAATTACGGGGTCATTAGTTCATAGCCCATATATGGAGTTCCGCGTTACATAACTTACGG
TAAATGGCCCGCCTGGCTGACCGCCCAACGACCCCCGCCCATTGACGTCAATAATGACGTATGTTCCCAT
AGTAACGCCAATAGGGACTTTCCATTGACGTCAATGGGTGGACTATTTACGGTAAACTGCCCACTTGGCA
GTACATCAAGTGTATCATATGCCAAGTACGCCCCCTATTGACGTCAATGACGGTAAATGGCCCGCCTGGC
ATTATGCCCAGTACATGACCTTATGGGACTTTCCTACTTGGCAGTACATCTACGTATTAGTCATCGCTAT
TACCATGGGTCGAGGTGAGCCCCACGTTCTGCTTCACTCTCCCCATCTCCCCCCCCTCCCCACCCCCAAT
TTTGTATTTATTTATTTTTTAATTATTTTGTGCAGCGATGGGGGCGGGGGGGGGGGGGGCGCGCGCCAGG
CGGGGCGGGGCGGGGCGAGGGGCGGGGCGGGGCGAGGCGGAGAGGTGCGGCGGCAGCCAATCAGAGCGGC
GCGCTCCGAAAGTTTCCTTTTATGGCGAGGCGGCGGCGGCGGCGGCCCTATAAAAAGCGAAGCGCGCGGC
GGGCGGGAGTCGCTGCGTTGCCTTCGCCCCGTGCCCCGCTCCGCGCCGCCTCGCGCCGCCCGCCCCGGCT
CTGACTGACCGCGTTACTCCCACAGGTGAGCGGGCGGGACGGCCCTTCTCCTCCGGGCTGTAATTAGCGC
TTGGTTTAATGACGGCTCGTTTCTTTTCTGTGGCTGCGTGAAAGCCTTAAAGGGCTCCGGGAGGGCCCTT
TGTGCGGGGGGGAGCGGCTCGGGGGGTGCGTGCGTGTGTGTGTGCGTGGGGAGCGCCGCGTGCGGCCCGC
GCTGCCCGGCGGCTGTGAGCGCTGCGGGCGCGGCGCGGGGCTTTGTGCGCTCCGCGTGTGCGCGAGGGGA
GCGCGGCCGGGGGCGGTGCCCCGCGGTGCGGGGGGGCTGCGAGGGGAACAAAGGCTGCGTGCGGGGTGTG
TGCGTGGGGGGGTGAGCAGGGGGTGTGGGCGCGGCGGTCGGGCTGTAACCCCCCCCTGCACCCCCCTCCC
CGAGTTGCTGAGCACGGCCCGGCTTCGGGTGCGGGGCTCCGTGCGGGGCGTGGCGCGGGGCTCGCCGTGC
CGGGCGGGGGGTGGCGGCAGGTGGGGGTGCCGGGCGGGGCGGGGCCGCCTCGGGCCGGGGAGGGCTCGGG
GGAGGGGCGCGGCGGCCCCGGAGCGCCGGCGGCTGTCGAGGCGCGGCGAGCCGCAGCCATTGCCTTTTAT
GGTAATCGTGCGAGAGGGCGCAGGGACTTCCTTTGTCCCAAATCTGGCGGAGCCGAAATCTGGGAGGCGC
CGCCGCACCCCCTCTAGCGGGCGCGGGCGAAGCGGTGCGGCGCCGGCAGGAAGGAAATGGGCGGGGAGGG
CCTTCGTGCGTCGCCGCGCCGCCGTCCCCTTCTCCATCTCCAGCCTCGGGGCTGCCGCAGGGGGACGGCT
GCCTTCGGGGGGGACGGGGCAGGGCGGGGTTCGGCTTCTGGCGTGTGACCGGCGGCTCTAGAGCCTCTGC
TAACCATGTTCATGCCTTCTTCTTTTTCCTACAGCTCCTGGGCAACGTGCTGGTTATTGTGCTGTCTCAT
CATTTTGGCAAAGAATTCCTCGAGGATATCACAAGTTTGTACAAAAAAGCAGGCTCCGAATTCGCCCTTC
GTAACTATAACGGTCCTAAGGTAGCGAAGCCACCATGTTCATGCCTTCTTCTTTTTCCTACAGCTCCTGG
GCAACGTGCTGGTTATTGTGCTGTCTCATCATTTTGGCAAAGAATTCCGCCACCATGCACCTGAGAATCC
ACGCGAGACGGAGCCCTCCTCGCCGGCCGGCCTGGACGCTTGGGATCTGGTTCCTGTTCTGGGGATGTAT
CGTCAGCTCTGTATGGAGTACCGGTCAGCTTACTCCAACTTTCTACGATAACTCTTGTCCTAACGTGAGC
AACATCGTGCGAGATATTATCGTGAACGAGTTGCGGTCTGATCCGAGGATAGCCGCTTCAATTTTGCGGC
TGCATTTCCACGATTGTTTTGTAAACGGCTGTGATGCTTCCATCCTCCTCGACAATACCACCTCTTTCAG
GACTGAAAAGGATGCCTTCGGTAACGCGAATAGTGCTAGAGGGTTTTCCGTGATCGATAGAATGAAAGCC
GCTGTGGAGAGCGCCTGCCCCGGGACAGTTAGTTGTGCAGACCTTCTGACCATAGCGGCCCAGCAATCCG
TGACGCTGGCCGGTGGCCCCAGCTGGAGGGTCCCCCTGGGAAGGAGGGACTCTCTGCAGGCTTTTCTGGA
CTTGGCAAACGCAAACCTGCCTGCTCCCTTCTTCACTCTTCCCCAGCTGAAGGATTCCTTCAGGAATGTC
GGCCTGAACCGAAGTAGTGATTTGGTGGCTCTGTCCGGAGGCCACACATTCGGCAAGAGTCAGTGCAGGT
TCATCATGGACAGACTGTATAACTTTTCCAACACCGGCTTGCCTGACCCTACCCTGAACACAACATACTT
GCAGACTCTCAGAGGACTGTGTCCGCTCAATGGCGGCTCGGGCTCGGGCGACTACAAGGATGACGACGAT
AAGCAATTGTCTTCTAATGTAGCTTCCTCCTCCTCCACCTCTTCCTCGCCGGGGTCTCACTCTCAGCACG
AGCACCATTTCCATGGCAGCAAGCATCACTCAGTGCCTATTTCTATCTATCGTTCCCCTGTTTCCCTTCG
AGGAGGACACGCTGGCGCTACGTACATCTTTGGGAAAAGTGGTGGGCTTATCCTCTACACCTGGCCAGCC
AATGACAGGCCCAGCACGCGGTCTGACCGCCTTGCCGTGGGCTTCAGCACCACTGTGAAGGATGGCATCT
TGGTCCGCATCGACAGTGCTCCAGGACTTGGTGACTTCCTCCAGCTTCACATAGAACAGGGGAAAATTGG
AGTTGTCTTCAACATTGGCACAGTTGACATCTCCATCAAAGAGGAGAGAACCCCTGTAAATGACGGCAAA
TACCATGTGGTACGCTTCACCAGGAACGGCGGCAACGCCACCCTGCAGGTGGACAACTGGCCAGTGAATG
AACATTATCCTACAGGCCGGCAGTTAACCATCTTCAACACTCAGGCGCAAATAGCCATTGGTGGAAAGGA
CAAAGGACGCCTCTTCCAAGGCCAACTCTCTGGGCTCTATTATGATGGTTTGAAAGTACTGAACATGGCG
GCTGAGAACAACCCCAATATTAAAATCAATGGAAGTGTTCGGCTGGTTGGAGAAGTCCCATCAATTTTGG
GAACAACACAGACGACCTCCATGCCACCAGAAATGTCTACTACTGTCATGGAAACCACTACTACAATGGC
GACTACCACAACCCGTAAGAATCGCTCTACAGCCAGCATTCAGCCAACATCAGATGATCTTGTTTCATCT
GCTGAATGTTCAAGTGATGATGAAGACTTTGTTGAATGTGAGCCGAGTACAGCATACCCATACGATGTTC
CAGATTACGCTTATCCTTACGACGTACCTGACTATGCTAACCCCACGGAGCCGGGAATCAGACGGGTTCC
GGGGGCCTCAGAGGTGATCCGGGAGTCGAGCAGCACAACAGGGATGGTCGTCGGCATTGTGGCTGCTGCC
GCCCTCTGCATCTTGATCCTCCTGTACGCCATGTACAAGTACAGGAACAGGGACGAGGGGTCCTATCAAG
TGGACGAGACGCGGAACTACATCAGCAACTCCGCCCAGAGCAACGGCACGCTCATGAAGGAGAAGCAGCA
GAGCTCGAAGAGCGGCCACAAGAAACAGAAAAACAAGGACAGGGAGTATTACGTGTAAGGCGCGCCGGGC
GGCCAAGGGCGAATTCGACCCAGCTTTCTTGTACAAAGTGGTGATTCGCGGCCGCACTCCTCAGGTGCAG
GCTGCCTATCAGAAGGTGGTGGCTGGTGTGGCCAATGCCCTGGCTCACAAATACCACTGAGATCTTTTTC
CCTCTGCCAAAAATTATGGGGACATCATGAAGCCCCTTGAGCATCTGACTTCTGGCTAATAAAGGAAATT
TATTTTCATTGCAATAGTGTGTTGGAATTTTTTGTGTCTCTCACTCGGAAGGACATATGGGAGGGCAAAT
CATTTAAAACATCAGAATGAGTATTTGGTTTAGAGTTTGGCAACATATGCCATATGCTGGCTGCCATGAA
CAAAGGTGGCTATAAAGAGGTCATCAGTATATGAAACAGCCCCCTGCTGTCCATTCCTTATTCCATAGAA
AAGCCTTGACTTGAGGTTAGATTTTTTTTATATTTTGTTTTGTGTTATTTTTTTCTTTAACATCCCTAAA
ATTTTCCTTACATGTTTTACTAGCCAGATTTTTCCTCCTCTCCTGACTACTCCCAGTCATAGCTGTCCCT
CTTCTCTTATGAAGATCCCTCGACCTGCAGCCCAAGCTTGATATCTATAACAAGAAAATATATATATAAT
AAGTTATCACGTAAGTAGAACATGAAATAACAATATAATTATCGTATGAGTTAAATCTTAAAAGTCACGT
AAAAGATAATCATGCGTCATTTTGACTCACGCGGTCGTTATAGTTCAAAATCAGTGACACTTACCGCATT
GACAAGCACGCCTCACGGGAGCTCCAAGCGGCGACTGAGATGTCCTAAATGCACAGCGACGGATTCGCGC
TATTTAGAAAGAGAGAGCAATATTTCAAGAATGCATGCGTCAATTTTACGCAGACTATCTTTCTAGGGTT
AATCTAGCTGCATCAGGATCATATCGTCGGGTCTTTTTTCCGGCTCAGTCATCGCCCAAGCTGGCGCTAT
CTGGGCATCGGGGAGGAAGAAGCCCGTGCCTTTTCCCGCGAGGTTGAAGCGGCATGGAAAGAGTTTGCCG
AGGATGACTGCTGCTGCATTGACGTTGAGCGAAAACGCACGTTTACCATGATGATTCGGGAAGGTGTGGC
CATGCACGCCTTTAACGGTGAACTGTTCGTTCAGGCCACCTGGGATACCAGTTCGTCGCGGCTTTTCCGG
ACACAGTTCCGGATGGTCAGCCCGAAGCGCATCAGCAACCCGAACAATACCGGCGACAGCCGGAACTGCC
GTGCCGGTGTGCAGATTAATGACAGCGGTGCGGCGCTGGGATATTACGTCAGCGAGGACGGGTATCCTGG
CTGGATGCCGCAGAAATGGACATGGATACCCCGTGAGTTACCCGGCGGGCGCGCTTGGCGTAATCATGGT
CATAGCTGTTTCCTGTGTGAAATTGTTATCCGCTCACAATTCCACACAACATACGAGCCGGAAGCATAAA
GTGTAAAGCCTGGGGTGCCTAATGAGTGAGCTAACTCACATTAATTGCGTTGCGCTCACTGCCCGCTTTC
CAGTCGGGAAACCTGTCGTGCCAGCTGCATTAATGAATCGGCCAACGCGCGGGGAGAGGCGGTTTGCGTA
TTGGGCGCTCTTCCGCTTCCTCGCTCACTGACTCGCTGCGCTCGGTCGTTCGGCTGCGGCGAGCGGTATC
AGCTCACTCAAAGGCGGTAATACGGTTATCCACAGAATCAGGGGATAACGCAGGAAAGAACATGTGAGCA
AAAGGCCAGCAAAAGGCCAGGAACCGTAAAAAGGCCGCGTTGCTGGCGTTTTTCCATAGGCTCCGCCCCC
CTGACGAGCATCACAAAAATCGACGCTCAAGTCAGAGGTGGCGAAACCCGACAGGACTATAAAGATACCA
GGCGTTTCCCCCTGGAAGCTCCCTCGTGCGCTCTCCTGTTCCGACCCTGCCGCTTACCGGATACCTGTCC
GCCTTTCTCCCTTCGGGAAGCGTGGCGCTTTCTCATAGCTCACGCTGTAGGTATCTCAGTTCGGTGTAGG
TCGTTCGCTCCAAGCTGGGCTGTGTGCACGAACCCCCCGTTCAGCCCGACCGCTGCGCCTTATCCGGTAA
CTATCGTCTTGAGTCCAACCCGGTAAGACACGACTTATCGCCACTGGCAGCAGCCACTGGTAACAGGATT
AGCAGAGCGAGGTATGTAGGCGGTGCTACAGAGTTCTTGAAGTGGTGGCCTAACTACGGCTACACTAGAA
GGACAGTATTTGGTATCTGCGCTCTGCTGAAGCCAGTTACCTTCGGAAAAAGAGTTGGTAGCTCTTGATC
CGGCAAACAAACCACCGCTGGTAGCGGTGGTTTTTTTGTTTGCAAGCAGCAGATTACGCGCAGAAAAAAA
GGATCTCAAGAAGATCCTTTGATCTTTTCTACGGGGTCTGACGCTCAGTGGAACGAAAACTCACGTTAAG
GGATTTTGGTCATGAGATTATCAAAAAGGATCTTCACCTAGATCCTTTTAAATTAAAAATGAAGTTTTAA
ATCAATCTAAAGTATATATGAGTAAACTTGGTCTGACAGTTACCAATGCTTAATCAGTGAGGCACCTATC
TCAGCGATCTGTCTATTTCGTTCATCCATAGTTGCCTGACTCCCCGTCGTGTAGATAACTACGATACGGG
AGGGCTTACCATCTGGCCCCAGTGCTGCAATGATACCGCGAGACCCACGCTCACCGGCTCCAGATTTATC
AGCAATAAACCAGCCAGCCGGAAGGGCCGAGCGCAGAAGTGGTCCTGCAACTTTATCCGCCTCCATCCAG
TCTATTAATTGTTGCCGGGAAGCTAGAGTAAGTAGTTCGCCAGTTAATAGTTTGCGCAACGTTGTTGCCA
TTGCTACAGGCATCGTGGTGTCACGCTCGTCGTTTGGTATGGCTTCATTCAGCTCCGGTTCCCAACGATC
AAGGCGAGTTACATGATCCCCCATGTTGTGCAAAAAAGCGGTTAGCTCCTTCGGTCCTCCGATCGTTGTC
AGAAGTAAGTTGGCCGCAGTGTTATCACTCATGGTTATGGCAGCACTGCATAATTCTCTTACTGTCATGC
CATCCGTAAGATGCTTTTCTGTGACTGGTGAGTACTCAACCAAGTCATTCTGAGAATAGTGTATGCGGCG
ACCGAGTTGCTCTTGCCCGGCGTCAATACGGGATAATACCGCGCCACATAGCAGAACTTTAAAAGTGCTC
ATCATTGGAAAACGTTCTTCGGGGCGAAAACTCTCAAGGATCTTACCGCTGTTGAGATCCAGTTCGATGT
AACCCACTCGTGCACCCAACTGATCTTCAGCATCTTTTACTTTCACCAGCGTTTCTGGGTGAGCAAAAAC
AGGAAGGCAAAATGCCGCAAAAAAGGGAATAAGGGCGACACGGAAATGTTGAATACTCATACTCTTCCTT
TTTCAATATTATTGAAGCATTTATCAGGGTTATTGTCTCATGAGCGGATACATATTTGAATGTATTTAGA
AAAATAAACAAATAGGGGTTCCGCGCACATTTCCCCGAAAAGTGCCAC
