>Addgene plasmid #79910 | pXL-CAG-ICeuI-sHRPaNRX3beta | addgene partial sequence | sequence record 153411 | Bglob-pA-R 5'-ttttggcagagggaaaaaga-3'
CCAGCCACCACCTTCTGATAGGCAGCCTGCACCTGAGGAGTGCGGCCGCGAATCACCACTTTGTACAAGA
AAGCTGGGTCGAATTCGCCCTTGGCCGCCCGGCGCGCCTTACACGTAATACTCCCTGTCCTTGTTTTTCT
GTTTCTTGTGGCCGCTCTTCGAGCTCTGCTGCTTCTCCTTCATGAGCGTGCCGTTGCTCTGGGCGGAGTT
GCTGATGTAGTTCCGCGTCTCGTCCACTTGATAGGACCCCTCGTCCCTGTTCCTGTACTTGTACATGGCG
TACAGGAGGATCAAGATGCAGAGGGCGGCAGCAGCCACAATGCCGACGACCATCCCTGTTGTGCTGCTCG
ACTCCCGGATCACCTCTGAGGCCCCCGGAACCCGTCTGATTCCCGGCTCCGTGGGGTTAGCATAGTCAGG
TACGTCGTAAGGATAAGCGTAATCTGGAACATCGTATGGGTATGCTGTACTCGGCTCACATTCAACAAAG
TCTTCATCATCACTTGAACATTCAGCAGATGAAACAAGATCATCTGATGTTGGCTGAATGCTGGCTGTAG
AGCGATTCTTACGGGTTGTGGTAGTCGCCATTGTAGTAGTGGTTTCCATGACAGTAGTAGACATTTCTGG
TGGCATGGAGGTCGTCTGTGTTGTTCCCAAAATTGATGGGACTTCTCCAACCAGCCGAACACTTCCATTG
ATTTTAATATTGGGGTTGTTCTCAGCCGCCATGTTCAGTACTTTCAAACCATCATAATAGAGCCCAGAGA
GTTGGCCTTGGAAGAGGCGTCCTTTGTCCTTTCCACCAATGGCTATTTGCGCCTGAGTGTTGAAGATGGT
TA
