>Addgene plasmid #79910 | pXL-CAG-ICeuI-sHRPaNRX3beta | addgene partial sequence | sequence record 153413 | pCAGGS5 5'-ggttcggcttctggcgtgtgacc-3'
TTCATGCCTTCTTCTTTTTCCTACAGCTCCTGGGCAACGTGCTGGTTATTGTGCTGTCTCATCATTTTGG
CAAAGAATTCCTCGAGGATATCACAAGTTTGTACAAAAAAGCAGGCTCCGAATTCGCCCTTCGTAACTAT
AACGGTCCTAAGGTAGCGAAGCCACCATGTTCATGCCTTCTTCTTTTTCCTACAGCTCCTGGGCAACGTG
CTGGTTATTGTGCTGTCTCATCATTTTGGCAAAGAATTCCGCCACCATGCACCTGAGAATCCACGCGAGA
CGGAGCCCTCCTCGCCGGCCGGCCTGGACGCTTGGGATCTGGTTCCTGTTCTGGGGATGTATCGTCAGCT
CTGTATGGAGTACCGGTCAGCTTACTCCAACTTTCTACGATAACTCTTGTCCTAACGTGAGCAACATCGT
GCGAGATATTATCGTGAACGAGTTGCGGTCTGATCCGAGGATAGCCGCTTCAATTTTGCGGCTGCATTTC
CACGATTGTTTTGTAAACGGCTGTGATGCTTCCATCCTCCTCGACAATACCACCTCTTTCAGGACTGAAA
AGGATGCCTTCGGTAACGCGAATAGTGCTAGAGGGTTTTCCGTGATCGATAGAATGAAAGCCGCTGTGGA
GAGCGCCTGCCCCGGGACAGTTAGTTGTGCAGACCTTCTGACCATAGCGGCCCAGCAATCCGTGACGCTG
GCCGGTGGCCCCAGCTGGAGGGTCCCCCTGGGAAGGAGGGACTCTCTGCAGGCTTTTCTGGACTTGGCAA
ACGCAAACCTGCCTGCTCCCTTCTTCACTCTTCCCCAGCTGAAGGATTCCTTCAGGAATGTCGGCCTGAA
CCGAAGTAGTGATTTGGTGGCTCTGTCCGGAGGCCACACATTCGGCAAGAGTCAGTGCAGGTTCATCATG
GACAGACTGTATAACT
